Addgene plasmid #124222: pAT-9222
Purpose: Cloning plasmid for EGxFP assay with self-targeting gRNA-s
Depositing lab: Ervin Welker. Depositing organization: HUN-REN Biological Research Centre Szeged (HUN-REN Szegedi Biológiai Kutatóközpont). Publication: A method for characterizing Cas9 variants via a one-million target sequence library of self-targeting sgRNAs. Talas A, Huszar K, Kulcsar PI, Varga JK, Varga E, Toth E, Welker Z, Erdos G, Pach PF, Welker A, Gyorgypal Z, Tusnady GE, Welker E. Nucleic Acids Res. 2021 Jan 15. pii: 6101605. doi: 10.1093/nar/gkaa1220. PubMed 33450024.
Backbone
  Vector backbone: pCAGGS
  Vector type: Mammalian Expression, CRISPR
Growth in bacteria
  Bacterial resistance: Ampicillin, 100 μg/mL
  Growth temperature: 37°C
  Growth strain: NEB Stable
  Copy number: High Copy
Gene/Insert
  Gene/Insert name: self-targeting gRNA between EGFP halves
  Promoter: CAG
  Cloning method: Gibson Cloning
  Sequencing primers: 5′ CAACGTGCTGGTTATTGTGC; 3′ CCTCTGACTTGAGCGTCG
Terms and licenses: Academic/Nonprofit Terms; Industry Terms: Not Available to Industry
How to cite: pAT-9222 was a gift from Ervin Welker (Addgene plasmid # 124222 ; http://n2t.net/addgene:124222 ; RRID:Addgene_124222)
