[The description below was written by a language model from this plasmid's Addgene catalogue record and pLannotate feature annotations shown in this document.]
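Description:
pAT-9222 is a pCAGGS-based mammalian expression and CRISPR plasmid that serves as a cloning vector for the EGxFP assay with self-targeting guide RNAs. It is maintained in bacteria as a high-copy plasmid under ampicillin selection (AmpR with its own bla promoter) and replicates from a ColE1/pUC-type origin. An f1 phage origin, a lacZα fragment and a T7 promoter are also annotated as backbone remnants.

The payload is driven by the CAG promoter, annotated as the CMV enhancer, the chicken β-actin promoter and a chimeric β-actin/β-globin intron. Downstream lie two partial GFP coding segments, one matched by the annotation tool to a GFP-family fragment and the other to EGFP. These are followed by a short β-globin-derived fragment and the rabbit β-globin polyadenylation signal. Between the two EGFP halves sit a human U6 promoter, a Streptococcus pyogenes Cas9 gRNA scaffold and a Tn5 mosaic end. The bacterial origin of replication also lies in this interval, so it forms part of the segment that interrupts the reporter.

In an EGxFP design, the interrupted reporter is non-fluorescent until nuclease cleavage between the halves lets the two EGFP segments, which typically overlap, recombine into an intact EGFP, so fluorescence reports Cas9 activity. In the "self-targeting" design, the guide expressed from the plasmid directs cleavage of its own plasmid. The record does not state a specific spacer or target, consistent with this being the recipient vector into which they are cloned. The associated work used such constructs to characterise Cas9 variants against large target libraries. The depositor and repository-sequenced records differ by eight nucleotides in length, within the annotated intron, and otherwise show the same feature layout.
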