Features (pLannotate 1.2.2; 16 found; start..end, strand, type, name):
      8..387     +  enhancer       CMV enhancer: human cytomegalovirus immediate early enhancer
    389..664     +  promoter       chicken β-actin promoter: No description available
    665..1671    +  intron         chimeric intron: chimera between introns from chicken β-actin and rabbit β-globin
   1732..2358    +  CDS            mPA-GFP (fragment): mPA-GFP is a fluorescent protein published in 2002, derived from Aequorea victoria. It is reported to be a monomer.
   2336..2576    +  promoter       U6 promoter: RNA polymerase III promoter for human U6 snRNA
   2616..2688    +  misc_RNA       gRNA scaffold: guide RNA scaffold for the Streptococcus pyogenes CRISPR/Cas9 system
   2700..2718    +  misc_feature   Tn5 ME: hyperactive mosaic end for Tn5 transposase recognition (Reznikoff et al., 2004)
   2803..3391    -  rep_origin     ori: high-copy-number ColE1/pMB1/pBR322/pUC origin of replication
   3469..4069    +  CDS            EGFP (fragment): the original enhanced GFP (Yang et al., 1996) mammalian codon-optimized
   4076..4147    +  CDS            HBB (fragment): HBB_PONPY - Experimental evidence at transcript level: Swiss-Prot protein existence level 2. Involved in oxygen transport from the lung to the various peripheral tissues. From Pongo pygmaeus (Bornean orangutan).
   4218..4273    +  polyA_signal   β-globin poly(A) signal: rabbit β-globin polyadenylation signal (Gil and Proudfoot, 1987)
   4629..4647    -  promoter       T7 promoter: promoter for bacteriophage T7 RNA polymerase
   4655..4810    +  CDS            lacZα (fragment): LacZα fragment of β-galactosidase; lacZ fragment
   4815..5243    +  rep_origin     f1 ori (sequence partly withheld): f1 bacteriophage origin of replication; arrow indicates direction of (+) strand synthesis
   5296..5400    +  promoter       AmpR promoter: bla
   5401..6261    +  CDS            AmpR: β-lactamase; bla; confers resistance to ampicillin, carbenicillin, and related antibiotics
>Addgene plasmid #124222 | pAT-9222 | depositor full sequence | sequence record 236898 | pAT-9222 sequence 6360 bps
GATACTCGACATTGATTATTGACTAGTTATTAATAGTAATCAATTACGGGGTCATTAGTTCATAGCCCAT
ATATGGAGTTCCGCGTTACATAACTTACGGTAAATGGCCCGCCTGGCTGACCGCCCAACGACCCCCGCCC
ATTGACGTCAATAATGACGTATGTTCCCATAGTAACGCCAATAGGGACTTTCCATTGACGTCAATGGGTG
GACTATTTACGGTAAACTGCCCACTTGGCAGTACATCAAGTGTATCATATGCCAAGTACGCCCCCTATTG
ACGTCAATGACGGTAAATGGCCCGCCTGGCATTATGCCCAGTACATGACCTTATGGGACTTTCCTACTTG
GCAGTACATCTACGTATTAGTCATCGCTATTACCATGGTCGAGGTGAGCCCCACGTTCTGCTTCACTCTC
CCCATCTCCCCCCCCTCCCCACCCCCAATTTTGTATTTATTTATTTTTTAATTATTTTGTGCAGCGATGG
GGGCGGGGGGGGGGGGGGCGCGCGCCAGGCGGGGCGGGGCGGGGCGAGGGGCGGGGCGGGGCGAGGCGGA
GAGGTGCGGCGGCAGCCAATCAGAGCGGCGCGCTCCGAAAGTTTCCTTTTATGGCGAGGCGGCGGCGGCG
GCGGCCCTATAAAAAGCGAAGCGCGCGGCGGGCGGGAGTCGCTGCGTTGCCTTCGCCCCGTGCCCCGCTC
CGCGCCGCCTCGCGCCGCCCGCCCCGGCTCTGACTGACCGCGTTACTCCCACAGGTGAGCGGGCGGGACG
GCCCTTCTCCTCCGGGCTGTAATTAGCGCTTGGTTTAATGACGGCTCGTTTCTTTTCTGTGGCTGCGTGA
AAGCCTTAAAGGGCTCCGGGAGGGCCCTTTGTGCGGGGGGGAGCGGCTCGGGGGGTGCGTGCGTGTGTGT
GTGCGTGGGGAGCGCCGCGTGCGGCCCGCGCTGCCCGGCGGCTGTGAGCGCTGCGGGCGCGGCGCGGGGC
TTTGTGCGCTCCGCGTGTGCGCGAGGGGAGCGCGGCCGGGGGCGGTGCCCCGCGGTGCGGGGGGGCTGCG
AGGGGAACAAAGGCTGCGTGCGGGGTGTGTGCGTGGGGGGGTGAGCAGGGGGTGTGGGCGCGGCGGTCGG
GCTGTAACCCCCCCCTGCACCCCCCTCCCCGAGTTGCTGAGCACGGCCCGGCTTCGGGTGCGGGGCTCCG
TGCGGGGCGTGGCGCGGGGCTCGCCGTGCCGGGCGGGGGGTGGCGGCAGGTGGGGGTGCCGGGCGGGGCG
GGGCCGCCTCGGGCCGGGGAGGGCTCGGGGGAGGGGCGCGGCGGCCCCGGAGCGCCGGCGGCTGTCGAGG
CGCGGCGAGCCGCAGCCATTGCCTTTTATGGTAATCGTGCGAGAGGGCGCAGGGACTTCCTTTGTCCCAA
ATCTGGCGGAGCCGAAATCTGGGAGGCGCCGCCGCACCCCCTCTAGCGGGCGCGGGCGAAGCGGTGCGGC
GCCGGCAGGAAGGAAATGGGCGGGGAGGGCCTTCGTGCGTCGCCGCGCCGCCGTCCCCTTCTCCATCTCC
AGCCTCGGGGCTGCCGCAGGGGGACGGCTGCCTTCGGGGGGGACGGGGCAGGGCGGGGTTCGGCTTCTGG
CGTGTGACCGGCGGCTCTAGCCTCTGCTAACCATGTTCATGCCTTCTTCTTTTTCCTACAGCTCCTGGGC
AACGTGCTGGTTATTGTGCTGTCTCATCATTTTGGCAAATCTAGAGCCGCCATGGTGAGCAAGGGCGAGG
AGCTGTTCACCGGGGTGGTGCCCATCCTGGTCGAGCTGGACGGCGACGTAAACGGCCACAAGTTCAGCGT
GTCCGGCGAGGGCGAGGGCGATGCCACCTACGGCAAGCTGACCCTGAAGTTCATCTGCACCACCGGCAAG
CTGCCCGTGCCCTGGCCCACCCTCGTGACCACCCTGACCTACGGCGTGCAGTGCTTCAGCCGCTACCCCG
ACCACATGAAGCAGCACGACTTCTTCAAGTCCGCCATGCCCGAAGGCTACGTCCAGGAGCGCACCATCTT
CTTCAAGGACGACGGCAACTACAAGACCCGCGCCGAGGTGAAGTTCGAGGGCGACACCCTGGTGAACCGC
ATCGAGCTGAAGGGCATCGACTTCAAGGAGGACGGCAACATCCTGGGGCACAAGCTGGAGTACAACTACA
ACAGCCACAACGTCTATATCATGGCCGACAAGCAGAAGAACGGCATCAAGGTGAACTTCAAGATCCGCCA
CAACATCGAGGACGGCAGCGTGCAGCTCGCCGACCACTACCAGCAGAACACCCCCATCGGCGACGGCCCC
GTGCTGCTGCCCGACAACCACTGAGGAGGGCCTATTTCCCATGATTCCTTCATATTTGCATATACGATAC
AAGGCTGTTAGAGAGATAATTGGAATTAATTTGACTGTAAACACAAAGATATTAGTACAAAATACGTGAC
GTAGAAAGTAATAATTTCTTGGGTAGTTTGCAGTTTTAAAATTATGTTTTAAAATGGACTATCATATGCT
TACCGTAACTTGAAAGTATTTCGATTTCTTGGCTTTATATATCTTGTGGAAAGGACGAAACACCGGGTCT
TCGGATCCAGATCTGAAGACCTGGGTTAGAGCTAGAAATAGCAAGTTAACCTAAGGCTAGTCCGTTATCA
ACTTGAAAAAGTGGCACCGAGTCGGTGCTTTTTTGCATGCTGTCTCTTATACACATCTCCGAGCCCACGA
GACCGATGATCTCATGTGAGCAAAAGGCCAGCAAAAGGCCAGGAACCGTAAAAAGGCCGCGTTGCTGGCG
TTTTTCCATAGGCTCCGCCCCCCTGACGAGCATCACAAAAATCGACGCTCAAGTCAGAGGTGGCGAAACC
CGACAGGACTATAAAGATACCAGGCGTTTCCCCCTGGAAGCTCCCTCGTGCGCTCTCCTGTTCCGACCCT
GCCGCTTACCGGATACCTGTCCGCCTTTCTCCCTTCGGGAAGCGTGGCGCTTTCTCATAGCTCACGCTGT
AGGTATCTCAGTTCGGTGTAGGTCGTTCGCTCCAAGCTGGGCTGTGTGCACGAACCCCCCGTTCAGCCCG
ACCGCTGCGCCTTATCCGGTAACTATCGTCTTGAGTCCAACCCGGTAAGACACGACTTATCGCCACTGGC
AGCAGCCACTGGTAACAGGATTAGCAGAGCGAGGTATGTAGGCGGTGCTACAGAGTTCTTGAAGTGGTGG
CCTAACTACGGCTACACTAGAAGAACAGTATTTGGTATCTGCGCTCTGCTGAAGCCAGTTACCTTCGGAA
AAAGAGTTGGTAGCTCTTGATCCGGCAAACAAACCACCGCTGGTAGCGGTGGTTTTTTTGTTTGCAAGCA
GCAGATTACGCGCAGAAAAAAAGGATCTCAAGAAGATCCTTTGATCTTTTCTACGGGGTCTGACGCTCAG
TGGAACGAAAACTCACGTTAAGGGATTTTGGTCATGATCGGCAAGCTGACCCTGAAGTTCATCTGCACCA
CCGGCAAGCTGCCCGTGCCCTGGCCCACCCTCGTGACCACCCTGACCTACGGCGTGCAGTGCTTCAGCCG
CTACCCCGACCACATGAAGCAGCACGACTTCTTCAAGTCCGCCATGCCCGAAGGCTACGTCCAGGAGCGC
ACCATCTTCTTCAAGGACGACGGCAACTACAAGACCCGCGCCGAGGTGAAGTTCGAGGGCGACACCCTGG
TGAACCGCATCGAGCTGAAGGGCATCGACTTCAAGGAGGACGGCAACATCCTGGGGCACAAGCTGGAGTA
CAACTACAACAGCCACAACGTCTATATCATGGCCGACAAGCAGAAGAACGGCATCAAGGTGAACTTCAAG
ATCCGCCACAACATCGAGGACGGCAGCGTGCAGCTCGCCGACCACTACCAGCAGAACACCCCCATCGGCG
ACGGCCCCGTGCTGCTGCCCGACAACCACTACCTGAGCACCCAGTCCGCCCTGAGCAAAGACCCCAACGA
GAAGCGCGATCACATGGTCCTGCTGGAGTTCGTGACCGCCGCCGGGATCACTCTCGGCATGGACGAGCTG
TACAAGTAACTCGAGACTCCTCAGGTGCAGGCTGCCTATCAGAAGGTGGTGGCTGGTGTGGCCAATGCCC
TGGCTCACAAATACCACTGAGATCTTTTTCCCTCTGCCAAAAATTATGGGGACATCATGAAGCCCCTTGA
GCATCTGACTTCTGGCTAATAAAGGAAATTTATTTTCATTGCAATAGTGTGTTGGAATTTTTTGTGTCTC
TCACTCGGAAGGACATATGGGAGGGCAAATCATTTAAAACATCAGAATGAGTATTTGGTTTAGAGTTTGG
CAACATATGCCCATATGCTGGCTGCCATGAACAAAGGTTGGCTATAAAGAGGTCATCAGTATATGAAACA
GCCCCCTGCTGTCCATTCCTTATTCCATAGAAAAGCCTTGACTTGAGGTTAGATTTTTTTTATATTTTGT
TTTGTGTTATTTTTTTCTTTAACATCCCTAAAATTTTCCTTACATGTTTTACTAGCCAGATTTTTCCTCC
TCTCCTGACTACTCCCAGTCATAGCTGTCCCTCTTCTCTTATGAAGATCCCTCGACTTAATTAAGGTACC
CAATTCGCCCTATAGTGAGTCGTATTACGCGCGCTCACTGGCCGTCGTTTTACAACGTCGTGACTGGGAA
AACCCTGGCGTTACCCAACTTAATCGCCTTGCAGCACATCCCCCTTTCGCCAGCTGGCGTAATAGCGAAG
AGGCCCGCACCGATCGCCCTTCCCAACAGTTGCGCAGCCTGAATGGCGAATGGG
[124 nt withheld, positions 4815-4938]
C
[91 nt withheld, positions 4940-5030]
A
[49 nt withheld, positions 5032-5080]
CCTTTGACGTTGGAGTCCACGTTCTTT
[37 nt withheld, positions 5108-5144]
ACCCTATCTCGGTCTATTCTTTTGATTTATAAGGGATTTTGCCGATTTCGGCCTATTGGTTAAAAAATGA
GCTGATTTAACAAAAATTTAACGCGAATTTTAACAAAATATTAACGCTTACAATTTAGGTGGCACTTTTC
GGGGAAATGTGCGCGGAACCCCTATTTGTTTATTTTTCTAAATACATTCAAATATGTATCCGCTCATGAG
ACAATAACCCTGATAAATGCTTCAATAATATTGAAAAAGGAAGAGTATGAGTATTCAACATTTCCGTGTC
GCCCTTATTCCCTTTTTTGCGGCATTTTGCCTTCCTGTTTTTGCTCACCCAGAAACGCTGGTGAAAGTAA
AAGATGCTGAAGATCAGTTGGGTGCACGAGTGGGTTACATCGAACTGGATCTCAACAGCGGTAAGATCCT
TGAGAGTTTTCGCCCCGAAGAACGTTTTCCAATGATGAGCACTTTTAAAGTTCTGCTATGTGGCGCGGTA
TTATCCCGTATTGACGCCGGGCAAGAGCAACTCGGTCGCCGCATACACTATTCTCAGAATGACTTGGTTG
AGTACTCACCAGTCACAGAAAAGCATCTTACGGATGGCATGACAGTAAGAGAATTATGCAGTGCTGCCAT
AACCATGAGTGATAACACTGCGGCCAACTTACTTCTGACAACGATCGGAGGACCGAAGGAGCTAACCGCT
TTTTTGCACAACATGGGGGATCATGTAACTCGCCTTGATCGTTGGGAACCGGAGCTGAATGAAGCCATAC
CAAACGACGAGCGTGACACCACGATGCCTGTAGCAATGGCAACAACGTTGCGCAAACTATTAACTGGCGA
ACTACTTACTCTAGCTTCCCGGCAACAATTAATAGACTGGATGGAGGCGGATAAAGTTGCAGGACCACTT
CTGCGCTCGGCCCTTCCGGCTGGCTGGTTTATTGCTGATAAATCTGGAGCCGGTGAGCGTGGGTCTCGCG
GTATCATTGCAGCACTGGGGCCAGATGGTAAGCCCTCCCGTATCGTAGTTATCTACACGACGGGGAGTCA
GGCAACTATGGATGAACGAAATAGACAGATCGCTGAGATAGGTGCCTCACTGATTAAGCATTGGTAACTG
TCAGACCAAGTTTACTCATATATACTTTAGATTGATTTAAAACTTCATTTTTAATTTAAAAGGATCTAGG
TGAAGATCCTTTTTGATAATCTCATG
