Features (pLannotate 1.2.2; 16 found; start..end, strand, type, name):
      8..387     +  enhancer       CMV enhancer: human cytomegalovirus immediate early enhancer
    389..664     +  promoter       chicken β-actin promoter: No description available
    665..1679    +  intron         chimeric intron: chimera between introns from chicken β-actin and rabbit β-globin
   1740..2366    +  CDS            mPA-GFP (fragment): mPA-GFP is a fluorescent protein published in 2002, derived from Aequorea victoria. It is reported to be a monomer.
   2344..2584    +  promoter       U6 promoter: RNA polymerase III promoter for human U6 snRNA
   2624..2696    +  misc_RNA       gRNA scaffold: guide RNA scaffold for the Streptococcus pyogenes CRISPR/Cas9 system
   2708..2726    +  misc_feature   Tn5 ME: hyperactive mosaic end for Tn5 transposase recognition (Reznikoff et al., 2004)
   2811..3399    -  rep_origin     ori: high-copy-number ColE1/pMB1/pBR322/pUC origin of replication
   3477..4077    +  CDS            EGFP (fragment): the original enhanced GFP (Yang et al., 1996) mammalian codon-optimized
   4084..4155    +  CDS            HBB (fragment): HBB_PONPY - Experimental evidence at transcript level: Swiss-Prot protein existence level 2. Involved in oxygen transport from the lung to the various peripheral tissues. From Pongo pygmaeus (Bornean orangutan).
   4226..4281    +  polyA_signal   β-globin poly(A) signal: rabbit β-globin polyadenylation signal (Gil and Proudfoot, 1987)
   4637..4655    -  promoter       T7 promoter: promoter for bacteriophage T7 RNA polymerase
   4663..4818    +  CDS            lacZα (fragment): LacZα fragment of β-galactosidase; lacZ fragment
   4823..5251    +  rep_origin     f1 ori (sequence partly withheld): f1 bacteriophage origin of replication; arrow indicates direction of (+) strand synthesis
   5304..5408    +  promoter       AmpR promoter: bla
   5409..6269    +  CDS            AmpR: β-lactamase; bla; confers resistance to ampicillin, carbenicillin, and related antibiotics
>Addgene plasmid #124222 | pAT-9222 | addgene full sequence | sequence record 243693 | Addgene NGS Result
GATACTCGACATTGATTATTGACTAGTTATTAATAGTAATCAATTACGGGGTCATTAGTTCATAGCCCAT
ATATGGAGTTCCGCGTTACATAACTTACGGTAAATGGCCCGCCTGGCTGACCGCCCAACGACCCCCGCCC
ATTGACGTCAATAATGACGTATGTTCCCATAGTAACGCCAATAGGGACTTTCCATTGACGTCAATGGGTG
GAGTATTTACGGTAAACTGCCCACTTGGCAGTACATCAAGTGTATCATATGCCAAGTACGCCCCCTATTG
ACGTCAATGACGGTAAATGGCCCGCCTGGCATTATGCCCAGTACATGACCTTATGGGACTTTCCTACTTG
GCAGTACATCTACGTATTAGTCATCGCTATTACCATGGTCGAGGTGAGCCCCACGTTCTGCTTCACTCTC
CCCATCTCCCCCCCCTCCCCACCCCCAATTTTGTATTTATTTATTTTTTAATTATTTTGTGCAGCGATGG
GGGCGGGGGGGGGGGGGGSGCGCGCCRGGSGGGGSGGGGSGGGGSGRGGGGSGGGGSGGGGCGAGGCGGA
GAGGTGCGGCGGCAGCCAATCAGAGCGGCGCGCTCCGAAAGTTTCCTTTTATGGCGAGGCGGCGGCGGCG
GCGGCCCTATAAAAAGCGAAGCGCGCGGCGGGCGGGAGTCGCTGCGCGCTGCCTTCGCCCCGTGCCCCGC
TCCGCCGCCGCCTCGCGCCGCCCGCCCCGGCTCTGACTGACCGCGTTACTCCCACAGGTGAGCGGGCGGG
ACGGCCCTTCTCCTCCGGGCTGTAATTAGCGCTTGGTTTAATGACGGCTTGTTTCTTTTCTGTGGCTGCG
TGAAAGCCTTGAGGGGCTCCGGGAGGGCCCTTTGTGCGGGGGGAGCGGCTCGGGGGGTGCGTGCGTGTGT
GTGTGCGTGGGGAGCGCCGCGTGCGGCTCCGCGCTGCCCGGCGGCTGTGAGCGCTGCGGGCGCGGCGCGG
GGCTTTGTGCGCTCCGCAGTGTGCGCGAGGGGAGCGCGGCCGGGGGCGGTGCCCCGCGGTGCGGGGGGGG
CTGCGAGGGGAACAAAGGCTGCGTGCGGGGTGTGTGCGTGGGGGGGTGAGCAGGGGGTGTGGGCGCGTCG
GTCGGGCTGCAACCCCCCCTGCACCCCCCTCCCCGAGTTGCTGAGCACGGCCCGGCTTCGGGTGCGGGGC
TCCGTACGGGGCGTGGCGCGGGGCTCGCCGTGCCGGGCGGGGGGTGGCGGCAGGTGGGGGTGCCGGGCGG
GGCGGGGCCGCCTCGGGCCGGGGAGGGCTCGGGGGAGGGGCGCGGCGGCCCCCGGAGCGCCGGCGGCTGT
CGAGGCGCGGCGAGCCGCAGCCATTGCCTTTTATGGTAATCGTGCGAGAGGGCGCAGGGACTTCCTTTGT
CCCAAATCTGTGCGGAGCCGAAATCTGGGAGGCGCCGCCGCACCCCCTCTAGCGGGCGCGGGGCGAAGCG
GTGCGGCGCCGGCAGGAAGGAAATGGGCGGGGAGGGCCTTCGTGCGTCGCCGCGCCGCCGTCCCCTTCTC
CCTCTCCAGCCTCGGGGCTGTCCGCGGGGGGACGGCTGCCTTCGGGGGGGACGGGGCAGGGCGGGGTTCG
GCTTCTGGCGTGTGACCGGCGGCTCTAGCCTCTGCTAACCATGTTCATGCCTTCTTCTTTTTCCTACAGC
TCCTGGGCAACGTGCTGGTTATTGTGCTGTCTCATCATTTTGGCAAATCTAGAGCCGCCATGGTGAGCAA
GGGCGAGGAGCTGTTCACCGGGGTGGTGCCCATCCTGGTCGAGCTGGACGGCGACGTAAACGGCCACAAG
TTCAGCGTGTCCGGCGAGGGCGAGGGCGATGCCACCTACGGCAAGCTGACCCTGAAGTTCATCTGCACCA
CCGGCAAGCTGCCCGTGCCCTGGCCCACCCTCGTGACCACCCTGACCTACGGCGTGCAGTGCTTCAGCCG
CTACCCCGACCACATGAAGCAGCACGACTTCTTCAAGTCCGCCATGCCCGAAGGCTACGTCCAGGAGCGC
ACCATCTTCTTCAAGGACGACGGCAACTACAAGACCCGCGCCGAGGTGAAGTTCGAGGGCGACACCCTGG
TGAACCGCATCGAGCTGAAGGGCATCGACTTCAAGGAGGACGGCAACATCCTGGGGCACAAGCTGGAGTA
CAACTACAACAGCCACAACGTCTATATCATGGCCGACAAGCAGAAGAACGGCATCAAGGTGAACTTCAAG
ATCCGCCACAACATCGAGGACGGCAGCGTGCAGCTCGCCGACCACTACCAGCAGAACACCCCCATCGGCG
ACGGCCCCGTGCTGCTGCCCGACAACCACTGAGGAGGGCCTATTTCCCATGATTCCTTCATATTTGCATA
TACGATACAAGGCTGTTAGAGAGATAATTGGAATTAATTTGACTGTAAACACAAAGATATTAGTACAAAA
TACGTGACGTAGAAAGTAATAATTTCTTGGGTAGTTTGCAGTTTTAAAATTATGTTTTAAAATGGACTAT
CATATGCTTACCGTAACTTGAAAGTATTTCGATTTCTTGGCTTTATATATCTTGTGGAAAGGACGAAACA
CCGGGTCTTCGGATCCAGATCTGAAGACCTGGGTTAGAGCTAGAAATAGCAAGTTAACCTAAGGCTAGTC
CGTTATCAACTTGAAAAAGTGGCACCGAGTCGGTGCTTTTTTGCATGCTGTCTCTTATACACATCTCCGA
GCCCACGAGACCGATGATCTCATGTGAGCAAAAGGCCAGCAAAAGGCCAGGAACCGTAAAAAGGCCGCGT
TGCTGGCGTTTTTCCATAGGCTCCGCCCCCCTGACGAGCATCACAAAAATCGACGCTCAAGTCAGAGGTG
GCGAAACCCGACAGGACTATAAAGATACCAGGCGTTTCCCCCTGGAAGCTCCCTCGTGCGCTCTCCTGTT
CCGACCCTGCCGCTTACCGGATACCTGTCCGCCTTTCTCCCTTCGGGAAGCGTGGCGCTTTCTCATAGCT
CACGCTGTAGGTATCTCAGTTCGGTGTAGGTCGTTCGCTCCAAGCTGGGCTGTGTGCACGAACCCCCCGT
TCAGCCCGACCGCTGCGCCTTATCCGGTAACTATCGTCTTGAGTCCAACCCGGTAAGACACGACTTATCG
CCACTGGCAGCAGCCACTGGTAACAGGATTAGCAGAGCGAGGTATGTAGGCGGTGCTACAGAGTTCTTGA
AGTGGTGGCCTAACTACGGCTACACTAGAAGAACAGTATTTGGTATCTGCGCTCTGCTGAAGCCAGTTAC
CTTCGGAAAAAGAGTTGGTAGCTCTTGATCCGGCAAACAAACCACCGCTGGTAGCGGTGGTTTTTTTGTT
TGCAAGCAGCAGATTACGCGCAGAAAAAAAGGATCTCAAGAAGATCCTTTGATCTTTTCTACGGGGTCTG
ACGCTCAGTGGAACGAAAACTCACGTTAAGGGATTTTGGTCATGATCGGCAAGCTGACCCTGAAGTTCAT
CTGCACCACCGGCAAGCTGCCCGTGCCCTGGCCCACCCTCGTGACCACCCTGACCTACGGCGTGCAGTGC
TTCAGCCGCTACCCCGACCACATGAAGCAGCACGACTTCTTCAAGTCCGCCATGCCCGAAGGCTACGTCC
AGGAGCGCACCATCTTCTTCAAGGACGACGGCAACTACAAGACCCGCGCCGAGGTGAAGTTCGAGGGCGA
CACCCTGGTGAACCGCATCGAGCTGAAGGGCATCGACTTCAAGGAGGACGGCAACATCCTGGGGCACAAG
CTGGAGTACAACTACAACAGCCACAACGTCTATATCATGGCCGACAAGCAGAAGAACGGCATCAAGGTGA
ACTTCAAGATCCGCCACAACATCGAGGACGGCAGCGTGCAGCTCGCCGACCACTACCAGCAGAACACCCC
CATCGGCGACGGCCCCGTGCTGCTGCCCGACAACCACTACCTGAGCACCCAGTCCGCCCTGAGCAAAGAC
CCCAACGAGAAGCGCGATCACATGGTCCTGCTGGAGTTCGTGACCGCCGCCGGGATCACTCTCGGCATGG
ACGAGCTGTACAAGTAACTCGAGACTCCTCAGGTGCAGGCTGCCTATCAGAAGGTGGTGGCTGGTGTGGC
CAATGCCCTGGCTCACAAATACCACTGAGATCTTTTTCCCTCTGCCAAAAATTATGGGGACATCATGAAG
CCCCTTGAGCATCTGACTTCTGGCTAATAAAGGAAATTTATTTTCATTGCAATAGTGTGTTGGAATTTTT
TGTGTCTCTCACTCGGAAGGACATATGGGAGGGCAAATCATTTAAAACATCAGAATGAGTATTTGGTTTA
GAGTTTGGCAACATATGCCCATATGCTGGCTGCCATGAACAAAGGTTGGCTATAAAGAGGTCATCAGTAT
ATGAAACAGCCCCCTGCTGTCCATTCCTTATTCCATAGAAAAGCCTTGACTTGAGGTTAGATTTTTTTTA
TATTTTGTTTTGTGTTATTTTTTTCTTTAACATCCCTAAAATTTTCCTTACATGTTTTACTAGCCAGATT
TTTCCTCCTCTCCTGACTACTCCCAGTCATAGCTGTCCCTCTTCTCTTATGAAGATCCCTCGACTTAATT
AAGGTACCCAATTCGCCCTATAGTGAGTCGTATTACGCGCGCTCACTGGCCGTCGTTTTACAACGTCGTG
ACTGGGAAAACCCTGGCGTTACCCAACTTAATCGCCTTGCAGCACATCCCCCTTTCGCCAGCTGGCGTAA
TAGCGAAGAGGCCCGCACCGATCGCCCTTCCCAACAGTTGCGCAGCCTGAATGGCGAATGGG
[124 nt withheld, positions 4823-4946]
C
[91 nt withheld, positions 4948-5038]
A
[49 nt withheld, positions 5040-5088]
CCTTTGACGTTGGAGTCCACGTTCTTT
[37 nt withheld, positions 5116-5152]
ACCCTATCTCGGTCTATTCTTTTGATTTATAAGGGATTTTGCCGATTTCGGCCTATTGGTTAAAAAATGA
GCTGATTTAACAAAAATTTAACGCGAATTTTAACAAAATATTAACGCTTACAATTTAGGTGGCACTTTTC
GGGGAAATGTGCGCGGAACCCCTATTTGTTTATTTTTCTAAATACATTCAAATATGTATCCGCTCATGAG
ACAATAACCCTGATAAATGCTTCAATAATATTGAAAAAGGAAGAGTATGAGTATTCAACATTTCCGTGTC
GCCCTTATTCCCTTTTTTGCGGCATTTTGCCTTCCTGTTTTTGCTCACCCAGAAACGCTGGTGAAAGTAA
AAGATGCTGAAGATCAGTTGGGTGCACGAGTGGGTTACATCGAACTGGATCTCAACAGCGGTAAGATCCT
TGAGAGTTTTCGCCCCGAAGAACGTTTTCCAATGATGAGCACTTTTAAAGTTCTGCTATGTGGCGCGGTA
TTATCCCGTATTGACGCCGGGCAAGAGCAACTCGGTCGCCGCATACACTATTCTCAGAATGACTTGGTTG
AGTACTCACCAGTCACAGAAAAGCATCTTACGGATGGCATGACAGTAAGAGAATTATGCAGTGCTGCCAT
AACCATGAGTGATAACACTGCGGCCAACTTACTTCTGACAACGATCGGAGGACCGAAGGAGCTAACCGCT
TTTTTGCACAACATGGGGGATCATGTAACTCGCCTTGATCGTTGGGAACCGGAGCTGAATGAAGCCATAC
CAAACGACGAGCGTGACACCACGATGCCTGTAGCAATGGCAACAACGTTGCGCAAACTATTAACTGGCGA
ACTACTTACTCTAGCTTCCCGGCAACAATTAATAGACTGGATGGAGGCGGATAAAGTTGCAGGACCACTT
CTGCGCTCGGCCCTTCCGGCTGGCTGGTTTATTGCTGATAAATCTGGAGCCGGTGAGCGTGGGTCTCGCG
GTATCATTGCAGCACTGGGGCCAGATGGTAAGCCCTCCCGTATCGTAGTTATCTACACGACGGGGAGTCA
GGCAACTATGGATGAACGAAATAGACAGATCGCTGAGATAGGTGCCTCACTGATTAAGCATTGGTAACTG
TCAGACCAAGTTTACTCATATATACTTTAGATTGATTTAAAACTTCATTTTTAATTTAAAAGGATCTAGG
TGAAGATCCTTTTTGATAATCTCATC
